>Addgene plasmid #222318 | Str-KDEL_SBP-mCherry-LAMP1 | addgene full sequence | sequence record 442327 | Addgene NGS Result
GACGGATCGGGAGATCTCCCGATCCCCTATGGTGCACTCTCAGTACAATCTGCTCTGATGCCGCATAGTT
AAGCCAGTATCTGCTCCCTGCTTGTGTGTTGGAGGTCGCTGAGTAGTGCGCGAGCAAAATTTAAGCTACA
ACAAGGCAAGGCTTGACCGACAATTGCATGAAGAATCTGCTTAGGGTTAGGCGTTTTGCGCTGCTTCGCG
ATGTACGGGCCAGATATACGCGTTGACATTGATTATTGACTAGTTATTAATAGTAATCAATTACGGGGTC
ATTAGTTCATAGCCCATATATGGAGTTCCGCGTTACATAACTTACGGTAAATGGCCCGCCTGGCTGACCG
CCCAACGACCCCCGCCCATTGACGTCAATAATGACGTATGTTCCCATAGTAACGCCAATAGGGACTTTCC
ATTGACGTCAATGGGTGGAGTATTTACGGTAAACTGCCCACTTGGCAGTACATCAAGTGTATCATATGCC
AAGTACGCCCCCTATTGACGTCAATGACGGTAAATGGCCCGCCTGGCATTATGCCCAGTACATGACCTTA
TGGGACTTTCCTACTTGGCAGTACATCTACGTATTAGTCATCGCTATTACCATGGTGATGCGGTTTTGGC
AGTACATCAATGGGCGTGGATAGCGGTTTGACTCACGGGGATTTCCAAGTCTCCACCCCATTGACGTCAA
TGGGAGTTTGTTTTGGCACCAAAATCAACGGGACTTTCCAAAATGTCGTAACAACTCCGCCCCATTGACG
CAAATGGGCGGTAGGCGTGTACGGTGGGAGGTCTATATAAGCAGAGCTCTCTGGCTAACTAGAGAACCCA
CTGCTTACTGGCTTATCGAAATTAATACGACTCACTATAGGGAGACCCAAGCTTGGTACCGAGCTCGGAT
CGATATCTGCGGCCTAGCTAGCGCTTAAGGCCTGTTAACCGGTATGGATGTATGCGTCCGTCTTGCCCTG
TGGCTCCTCTGGGGACTCCTCCTGCACCAGGGCCAGAGCCTCAGCCATAGTCACAGTGAGAAGGCGACAG
GAACCAGCTCGGGCGCCGGTTTAAACGACCCTAGCAAAGACTCAAAAGCTCAGGTGTCCGCTGCCGAGGC
TGGCATTACTGGAACATGGTACAATCAGCTCGGGAGCACCTTTATTGTGACTGCTGGAGCCGATGGAGCC
CTCACCGGAACATACGAATCTGCTGTGGGAAACGCCGAATCACGGTACGTCCTCACTGGCCGATACGATA
GTGCCCCTGCCACCGACGGATCTGGGACTGCCCTGGGATGGACTGTCGCTTGGAAAAACAACTACCGGAA
TGCTCATTCTGCCACAACATGGAGTGGACAGTACGTGGGAGGCGCTGAGGCTAGAATCAATACACAGTGG
CTGCTCACATCTGGCACAACCGAGGCAAATGCTTGGAAATCCACCCTGGTGGGACATGACACATTCACCA
AAGTGAAACCCTCCGCCGCTTCAATCGATGCCGCCAAAAAAGCCGGAGTCAACAACGGCAATCCTCTGGA
TGCCGTCCAGCAGCTCGGACCGAAAGATGAACTGTGAGCGGCCGCATAGATAACTGATCCAGTGTGCTGG
AATTAATTCGCTGTCTGCGAGGGCCAGCTGTTGGGGTGAGTACTCCCTCTCAAAAGCGGGCATGACTTCT
GCGCTAAGATTGTCAGTTTCCAAAAACGAGGAGGATTTGATATTCACCTGGCCCGCGGTGATGCCTTTGA
GGGTGGCCGCGTCCATCTGGTCAGAAAAGACAATCTTTTTGTTGTCAAGCTTGAGGTGTGGCAGGCTTGA
GATCTGGCCATACACTTGAGTGACAATGACATCCACTTTGCCTTTCTCTCCACAGGTGTCCACTCCCAGG
TCCAACTGCAGGTCGAGCATGCATCTAGGGCGGCCAATTCCGCCCCTCTCCCCCCCCCCCTCTCCCTCCC
CCCCCCCTAACGTTACTGGCCGAAGCCGCTTGGAATAAGGCCGGTGTGCGTTTGTCTATATGTTATTTTC
CACCATATTGCCGTCTTTTGGCAATGTGAGGGCCCGGAAACCTGGCCCTGTCTTCTTGACGAGCATTCCT
AGGGGTCTTTCCCCTCTCGCCAAAGGAATGCAAGGTCTGTTGAATGTCGTGAAGGAAGCAGTTCCTCTGG
AAGCTTCTTGAAGACAAACAACGTCTGTAGCGACCCTTTGCAGGCAGCGGAACCCCCCACCTGGCGACAG
GTGCCTCTGCGGCCAAAAGCCACGTGTATAAGATACACCTGCAAAGGCGGCACAACCCCAGTGCCACGTT
GTGAGTTGGATAGTTGTGGAAAGAGTCAAATGGCTCTCCTCAAGCGTATTCAACAAGGGGCTGAAGGATG
CCCAGAAGGTACCCCATTGTATGGGATCTGATCTGGGGCCTCGGTGCACATGCTTTACATGTGTTTAGTC
GAGGTTAAAAAAACGTCTAGGCCCCCCGAACCACGGGGACGTGGTTTTCCTTTGAAAAACACGATGATAA
GCTTGCCACAACCCGGGAGGCGCGCCATGTACAGGATGCAACTCCTGTCTTGCATTGCACTAAGTCTTGC
ACTTGTCACGAATTCCGACGAGAAGACCACTGGTTGGCGAGGTGGACACGTTGTTGAAGGACTGGCTGGG
GAACTTGAACAACTTCGTGCACGACTGGAGCATCACCCACAAGGTCAACGTGAACCACCTGCAGGTGTGA
GCAAGGGCGAGGAGGATAACATGGCCATCATCAAGGAGTTCATGCGCTTCAAGGTGCACATGGAGGGCTC
CGTGAACGGCCACGAGTTCGAGATCGAGGGCGAGGGCGAGGGCCGCCCCTACGAGGGCACCCAGACCGCC
AAGCTGAAGGTGACCAAGGGTGGCCCCCTGCCCTTCGCCTGGGACATCCTGTCCCCTCAGTTCATGTACG
GCTCCAAGGCCTACGTGAAGCACCCCGCCGACATCCCCGACTACTTGAAGCTGTCCTTCCCCGAGGGCTT
CAAGTGGGAGCGCGTGATGAACTTCGAGGACGGCGGCGTGGTGACCGTGACCCAGGACTCCTCCCTACAG
GACGGCGAGTTCATCTACAAGGTGAAGCTGCGCGGCACCAACTTCCCCTCCGACGGCCCCGTAATGCAGA
AGAAGACCATGGGCTGGGAGGCCTCCTCCGAGCGGATGTACCCCGAGGACGGCGCCCTGAAGGGCGAGAT
CAAGCAGAGGCTGAAGCTGAAGGACGGCGGCCACTACGACGCTGAGGTCAAGACCACCTACAAGGCCAAG
AAGCCCGTGCAGCTGCCCGGCGCCTACAACGTCAACATCAAGTTGGACATCACCTCCCACAACGAGGACT
ACACCATCGTGGAACAGTACGAACGCGCCGAGGGCCGCCACTCCACCGGCGGCATGGACGAGCTGTACAA
GGGCCGGCCAGCAATGTTTATGGTGAAAAATGGCAACGGGACCGCGTGCATAATGGCCAACTTCTCTGCT
GCCTTCTCAGTGAACTACGACACCAAGAGTGGCCCTAAGAACATGACCTTTGACCTGCCATCAGATGCCA
CAGTGGTGCTCAACCGCAGCTCCTGTGGAAAAGAGAACACTTCTGACCCCAGTCTCGTGATTGCTTTTGG
AAGAGGACATACACTCACTCTCAATTTCACGAGAAATGCAACACGTTACAGCGTCCAGCTCATGAGTTTT
GTTTATAACTTGTCAGACACACACCTTTTCCCCAATGCGAGCTCCAAAGAAATCAAGACTGTGGAATCTA
TAACTGACATCAGGGCAGATATAGATAAAAAATACAGATGTGTTAGTGGCACCCAGGTCCACATGAACAA
CGTGACCGTAACGCTCCATGATGCCACCATCCAGGCGTACCTTTCCAACAGCAGCTTCAGCAGGGGAGAG
ACACGCTGTGAACAAGACAGGCCTTCCCCAACCACAGCGCCCCCTGCGCCACCCAGCCCCTCGCCCTCAC
CCGTGCCCAAGAGCCCCTCTGTGGACAAGTACAACGTGAGCGGCACCAACGGGACCTGCCTGCTGGCCAG
CATGGGGCTGCAGCTGAACCTCACCTATGAGAGGAAGGACAACACGACGGTGACAAGGCTTCTCAACATC
AACCCCAACAAGACCTCGGCCAGCGGGAGCTGCGGCGCCCACCTGGTGACTCTGGAGCTGCACAGCGAGG
GCACCACCGTCCTGCTCTTCCAGTTCGGGATGAATGCAAGTTCTAGCCGGTTTTTCCTACAAGGAATCCA
GTTGAATACAATTCTTCCTGACGCCAGAGACCCTGCCTTTAAAGCTGCCAACGGCTCCCTGCGAGCGCTG
CAGGCCACAGTCGGCAATTCCTACAAGTGCAACGCGGAGGAGCACGTCCGTGTCACGAAGGCGTTTTCAG
TCAATATATTCAAAGTGTGGGTCCAGGCTTTCAAGGTGGAAGGTGGCCAGTTTGGCTCTGTGGAGGAGTG
TCTGCTGGACGAGAACAGCATGCTGATCCCCATCGCTGTGGGTGGTGCCCTGGCGGGGCTGGTCCTCATC
GTCCTCATCGCCTACCTCGTCGGCAGGAAGAGGAGTCACGCAGGCTACCAGACTATCTAGGGCCTCGAGG
GCCTTAATTAACTCTAGATAACTGATCATAATCAGCCATACCACATTTGTAGAGGTTTTACTTGCTTTAA
AAAACCTCCCACACCTCCCCCTGAACCTGAAACATAAAATGAATGCAATTGTTGTTGTTAACTTGTTTAT
TGCAGCTTATAATGGTTACAAATAAAGCAATAGCATCACAAATTTCACAAATAAAGCATTTTTTTCACTG
CATTCTAGTTGTGGTTTGTCCAAACTCATCAATGTATCTTAACGCGTCGAGTGCATTCTAGTTGTGGTTT
GTCCAAACTCATCAATGTATCTTATCATGTCTGTATACCGTCGACCTCTAGCTAGAGCTTGGCGTAATCA
TGGTCATAGCTGTTTCCTGTGTGAAATTGTTATCCGCTCACAATTCCACACAACATACGAGCCGGAAGCA
TAAAGTGTAAAGCCTGGGGTGCCTAATGAGTGAGCTAACTCACATTAATTGCGTTGCGCTCACTGCCCGC
TTTCCAGTCGGGAAACCTGTCGTGCCAGCTGCATTAATGAATCGGCCAACGCGCGGGGAGAGGCGGTTTG
CGTATTGGGCGCTCTTCCGCTTCCTCGCTCACTGACTCGCTGCGCTCGGTCGTTCGGCTGCGGCGAGCGG
TATCAGCTCACTCAAAGGCGGTAATACGGTTATCCACAGAATCAGGGGATAACGCAGGAAAGAACATGTG
AGCAAAAGGCCAGCAAAAGGCCAGGAACCGTAAAAAGGCCGCGTTGCTGGCGTTTTTCCATAGGCTCCGC
CCCCCTGACGAGCATCACAAAAATCGACGCTCAAGTCAGAGGTGGCGAAACCCGACAGGACTATAAAGAT
ACCAGGCGTTTCCCCCTGGAAGCTCCCTCGTGCGCTCTCCTGTTCCGACCCTGCCGCTTACCGGATACCT
GTCCGCCTTTCTCCCTTCGGGAAGCGTGGCGCTTTCTCATAGCTCACGCTGTAGGTATCTCAGTTCGGTG
TAGGTCGTTCGCTCCAAGCTGGGCTGTGTGCACGAACCCCCCGTTCAGCCCGACCGCTGCGCCTTATCCG
GTAACTATCGTCTTGAGTCCAACCCGGTAAGACACGACTTATCGCCACTGGCAGCAGCCACTGGTAACAG
GATTAGCAGAGCGAGGTATGTAGGCGGTGCTACAGAGTTCTTGAAGTGGTGGCCTAACTACGGCTACACT
AGAAGAACAGTATTTGGTATCTGCGCTCTGCTGAAGCCAGTTACCTTCGGAAAAAGAGTTGGTAGCTCTT
GATCCGGCAAACAAACCACCGCTGGTAGCGGTGGTTTTTTTGTTTGCAAGCAGCAGATTACGCGCAGAAA
AAAAGGATCTCAAGAAGATCCTTTGATCTTTTCTACGGGGTCTGACGCTCAGTGGAACGAAAACTCACGT
TAAGGGATTTTGGTCATGAGATTATCAAAAAGGATCTTCACCTAGATCCTTTTAAATTAAAAATGAAGTT
TTAAATCAATCTAAAGTATATATGAGTAAACTTGGTCTGACAGTTACCAATGCTTAATCAGTGAGGCACC
TATCTCAGCGATCTGTCTATTTCGTTCATCCATAGTTGCCTGACTCCCCGTCGTGTAGATAACTACGATA
CGGGAGGGCTTACCATCTGGCCCCAGTGCTGCAATGATACCGCGAGACCCACGCTCACCGGCTCCAGATT
TATCAGCAATAAACCAGCCAGCCGGAAGGGCCGAGCGCAGAAGTGGTCCTGCAACTTTATCCGCCTCCAT
CCAGTCTATTAATTGTTGCCGGGAAGCTAGAGTAAGTAGTTCGCCAGTTAATAGTTTGCGCAACGTTGTT
GCCATTGCTACAGGCATCGTGGTGTCACGCTCGTCGTTTGGTATGGCTTCATTCAGCTCCGGTTCCCAAC
GATCAAGGCGAGTTACATGATCCCCCATGTTGTGCAAAAAAGCGGTTAGCTCCTTCGGTCCTCCGATCGT
TGTCAGAAGTAAGTTGGCCGCAGTGTTATCACTCATGGTTATGGCAGCACTGCATAATTCTCTTACTGTC
ATGCCATCCGTAAGATGCTTTTCTGTGACTGGTGAGTACTCAACCAAGTCATTCTGAGAATAGTGTATGC
GGCGACCGAGTTGCTCTTGCCCGGCGTCAATACGGGATAATACCGCGCCACATAGCAGAACTTTAAAAGT
GCTCATCATTGGAAAACGTTCTTCGGGGCGAAAACTCTCAAGGATCTTACCGCTGTTGAGATCCAGTTCG
ATGTAACCCACTCGTGCACCCAACTGATCTTCAGCATCTTTTACTTTCACCAGCGTTTCTGGGTGAGCAA
AAACAGGAAGGCAAAATGCCGCAAAAAAGGGAATAAGGGCGACACGGAAATGTTGAATACTCATACTCTT
CCTTTTTCAATATTATTGAAGCATTTATCAGGGTTATTGTCTCATGAGCGGATACATATTTGAATGTATT
TAGAAAAATAAACAAATAGGGGTTCCGCGCACATTTCCCCGAAAAGTGCCACCTGACGTC
Features (pLannotate 1.2.2; 22 found; start..end, strand, type, name):
     28..80      -  misc_feature   bom (fragment): basis of mobility region from pBR322
    235..614     +  enhancer       CMV enhancer: human cytomegalovirus immediate early enhancer
    615..818     +  promoter       CMV promoter: human cytomegalovirus (CMV) immediate early promoter
    814..847     +  LTR            5' LTR (truncated) (fragment): truncated 5' long terminal repeat (LTR) from HIV-1
    863..881     +  promoter       T7 promoter: promoter for bacteriophage T7 RNA polymerase
    954..1067    +  CDS            STIM1 (fragment): STIM1_HUMAN - Also known as GOK From Homo sapiens (Human).
   1053..1553    +  CDS            SAV_STRAV (fragment): Experimental evidence at protein level: Swiss-Prot protein existence level 1. The biological function of streptavidin is not known. Forms a strong non-covalent specific complex with biotin (one molecule of biotin per subunit of streptavidin). From Streptomyces avidinii.
   1646..1875    +  intron         chimeric intron: chimera between introns from adenovirus and immunoglobulin heavy chain genes
   2058..2520    +  misc_feature   IRES: internal ribosome entry site (IRES) of the encephalomyocarditis virus (EMCV)
   2547..2605    +  sig_peptide    IL-2 signal sequence: human interleukin-2 signal sequence
   2727..3431    +  CDS            mCherry: mCherry is a basic (constitutively fluorescent) red fluorescent protein published in 2004, derived from Discosoma sp.. It is reported to be a very rapidly-maturing monomer with low acid sensitivity.
   3439..4610    +  CDS            LAMP1 (fragment): human lysosome-associated membrane glycoprotein 1
   4643..4727    +  CDS            large T antigen (fragment): large T antigen from SV40 (simian virus 40)
   4750..4871    +  polyA_signal   SV40 poly(A) signal: SV40 polyadenylation signal
   4882..4933    +  polyA_signal   SV40 poly(A) signal (fragment): SV40 polyadenylation signal
   4997..5013    -  protein_bind   lac operator: The lac repressor binds to the lac operator to inhibit transcription in E. coli. This inhibition can be relieved by adding lactose or isopropyl-β-D-thiogalactopyranoside (IPTG). lac repressor encoded by lacI
   5021..5051    -  promoter       lac promoter: promoter for the E. coli lac operon
   5066..5087    -  protein_bind   CAP binding site: CAP binding activates transcription in the presence of cAMP. E. coli catabolite activator protein
   5100..5192    -  CDS            lacI (fragment): lac repressor; lacI; The lac repressor binds to the lac operator to inhibit transcription in E. coli. This inhibition can be relieved by adding lactose or isopropyl-β-D-thiogalactopyranoside (IPTG).
   5375..5963    -  rep_origin     ori: high-copy-number ColE1/pMB1/pBR322/pUC origin of replication
   6134..6994    -  CDS            AmpR: β-lactamase; bla; confers resistance to ampicillin, carbenicillin, and related antibiotics
   6995..7099    -  promoter       AmpR promoter: bla
