[The description below was written by a language model from this plasmid's Addgene catalogue record and pLannotate feature annotations shown in this document.]
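Description:
Str-KDEL_SBP-mCherry-LAMP1 is a bicistronic mammalian expression plasmid built on the pIRES-neo3 backbone and designed to synchronize the trafficking of human LAMP1 from the endoplasmic reticulum. It is maintained in E. coli at high copy through a ColE1/pUC-type origin and selected with ampicillin via the β-lactamase gene. The feature table shows no neomycin resistance cassette, which suggests that the position downstream of the IRES has been taken over by the reporter, leaving no annotated mammalian selection marker.

A single transcript is driven by the CMV immediate-early enhancer and promoter and ends at an SV40 polyadenylation signal. The first open reading frame encodes the "hook": core streptavidin preceded by a short fragment annotated as STIM1, probably serving as an ER-targeting signal sequence. According to the construct name it also carries a KDEL ER-retention motif, which is not separately annotated. A chimeric intron and an EMCV IRES follow, allowing translation of the second cistron, the "reporter". This consists of an IL-2 signal sequence, a streptavidin-binding peptide (SBP, named in the record but not annotated, presumably lying in the gap before mCherry), mCherry, and a LAMP1 fragment, most likely lacking its native signal peptide.

The layout matches a retention-using-selective-hooks strategy. Streptavidin-KDEL holds the SBP-tagged LAMP1 in the ER lumen, and addition of biotin competes for streptavidin binding and releases the cargo as a synchronous wave. The red fluorescence then allows its passage through the Golgi to lysosomes to be followed by imaging, for example in studies of how lysosomal membrane proteins are sorted.
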