Addgene plasmid #222318: Str-KDEL_SBP-mCherry-LAMP1
Purpose: Synchronize the trafficking of LAMP1 from the ER.
Depositing lab: Franck Perez. Depositing organization: Institut Curie. Publication: Lysosomal membrane proteins LAMP1 and LIMP2 are segregated in the Golgi apparatus independently of their clathrin adaptor binding motif. Ecard J, Lian YL, Divoux S, Gouveia Z, Vigne E, Perez F, Boncompain G. Mol Biol Cell. 2024 Mar 1;35(3):ar42. doi: 10.1091/mbc.E23-06-0251. Epub 2024 Jan 17. PubMed 38231876.
Backbone
  Vector backbone: pIRES-neo3
  Vector type: Mammalian Expression
Growth in bacteria
  Bacterial resistance: Ampicillin, 100 μg/mL
  Growth temperature: 37°C
  Growth strain: DH5alpha
  Copy number: High Copy
Gene/Insert
  Gene/Insert name: Streptavidin-KDEL and LAMP1 fused to SBP-mCherry (alt name: LAMP1)
  Species: H. sapiens (human)
  Entrez Gene: LAMP1 (a.k.a. CD107a, LAMPA, LGP120)
  Promoter: CMV
  Cloning method: Restriction Enzyme; 5′ cloning site Unknown (unknown if destroyed)
Terms and licenses: Academic/Nonprofit Terms; Industry Terms: Not Available to Industry
How to cite: Str-KDEL_SBP-mCherry-LAMP1 was a gift from Franck Perez (Addgene plasmid # 222318 ; http://n2t.net/addgene:222318 ; RRID:Addgene_222318)
